>Addgene plasmid #161256 | pDONR221-SLC2A5_STOP | addgene full sequence | sequence record 479340 | Addgene NGS Result
CCTACAGCGTGAGCTATGAGAAAGCGCCACGCTTCCCGAAGGGAGAAAGGCGGACAGGTATCCGGTAAGC
GGCAGGGTCGGAACAGGAGAGCGCACGAGGGAGCTTCCAGGGGGAAACGCCTGGTATCTTTATAGTCCTG
TCGGGTTTCGCCACCTCTGACTTGAGCGTCGATTTTTGTGATGCTCGTCAGGGGGGCGGAGCCTATGGAA
AAACGCCAGCAACGCGGCCTTTTTACGGTTCCTGGCCTTTTGCTGGCCTTTTGCTCACATGTTCTTTCCT
GCGTTATCCCCTGATTCTGTGGATAACCGTATTACCGCCTTTGAGTGAGCTGATACCGCTCGCCGCAGCC
GAACGACCGAGCGCAGCGAGTCAGTGAGCGAGGAAGCGGAAGAGCGCCCAATACGCAAACCGCCTCTCCC
CGCGCGTTGGCCGATTCATTAATGCAGCTGGCACGACAGGTTTCCCGACTGGAAAGCGGGCAGTGAGCGC
AACGCAATTAATACGCGTACCGCTAGCCAGGAAGAGTTTGTAGAAACGCAAAAAGGCCATCCGTCAGGAT
GGCCTTCTGCTTAGTTTGATGCCTGGCAGTTTATGGCGGGCGTCCTGCCCGCCACCCTCCGGGCCGTTGC
TTCACAACGTTCAAATCCGCTCCCGGCGGATTTGTCCTACTCAGGAGAGCGTTCACCGACAAACAACAGA
TAAAACGAAAGGCCCAGTCTTCCGACTGAGCCTTTCGTTTTATTTGATGCCTGGCAGTTCCCTACTCTCG
CGTTAACGCTAGCATGGATGTTTTCCCAGTCACGACGTTGTAAAACGACGGCCAGTCTTAAGCTCGGGCC
CCAAATAATGATTTTATTTTGACTGATAGTGACCTGTTCGTTGCAACACATTGATGAGCAATGCTTTTTT
ATAATGCCAACTTTGTACAAAAAAGCAGGCTCCACCATGGAGCAGCAGGACCAGAGCATGAAGGAGGGCC
GGCTGACCCTGGTGCTGGCCCTGGCCACACTGATCGCAGCCTTCGGCAGCTCATTTCAATACGGGTACAA
TGTCGCGGCCGTGAATTCCCCTGCCCTGCTGATGCAGCAGTTCTATAACGAGACCTACTATGGCCGGACA
GGCGAGTTCATGGAGGATTTTCCACTGACCCTGCTGTGGAGCGTGACAGTGTCCATGTTCCCATTTGGCG
GCTTCATCGGATCCCTGCTGGTGGGACCACTGGTGAATAAGTTTGGCAGAAAGGGCGCCCTGCTGTTCAA
CAATATCTTTTCTATCGTGCCTGCCATCCTGATGGGCTGCTCTAGGGTGGCCACCAGCTTTGAGCTGATC
ATCATCAGCAGGCTGCTGGTGGGAATCTGTGCAGGCGTGTCTAGCAACGTGGTGCCAATGTATCTGGGCG
AGCTGGCACCAAAGAATCTGAGGGGCGCCCTGGGAGTGGTGCCACAGCTGTTCATCACCGTGGGCATCCT
GGTGGCCCAGATCTTTGGCCTGCGCAACCTGCTGGCCAATGTGGACGGATGGCCAATCCTGCTGGGACTG
ACAGGAGTGCCTGCCGCCCTGCAGCTGCTGCTGCTGCCATTCTTTCCCGAGAGCCCTCGGTACCTGCTGA
TCCAGAAGAAGGACGAGGCAGCAGCCAAGAAGGCCCTGCAGACCCTGAGAGGATGGGACTCCGTGGATAG
GGAGGTGGCAGAGATCAGACAGGAGGATGAGGCAGAGAAGGCAGCAGGCTTCATCTCTGTGCTGAAGCTG
TTTAGGATGCGCAGCCTGAGGTGGCAGCTGCTGTCCATCATCGTGCTGATGGGAGGACAGCAGCTGTCTG
GAGTGAACGCCATCTACTATTACGCCGACCAGATCTATCTGAGCGCCGGAGTGCCAGAGGAGCACGTGCA
GTACGTGACCGCAGGAACAGGAGCAGTGAACGTGGTCATGACCTTCTGCGCCGTGTTTGTGGTGGAGCTG
CTGGGCCGGAGACTGCTGCTGCTGCTGGGCTTCTCTATCTGTCTGATCGCATGCTGCGTGCTGACCGCCG
CCCTGGCCCTGCAGGATACAGTGAGCTGGATGCCATATATCTCCATCGTGTGCGTGATCTCTTACGTGAT
CGGACACGCACTGGGACCAAGCCCAATCCCTGCCCTGCTGATCACCGAGATCTTCCTGCAGTCCTCTAGG
CCATCCGCCTTTATGGTGGGAGGATCCGTGCACTGGCTGTCTAACTTCACAGTGGGCCTGATCTTCCCTT
TTATCCAGGAGGGCCTGGGCCCATATAGCTTCATCGTGTTTGCCGTGATCTGTCTGCTGACCACAATCTA
CATCTTTCTGATCGTGCCCGAGACCAAGGCCAAGACATTCATCGAGATCAACCAGATCTTTACCAAGATG
AATAAGGTGTCCGAGGTGTACCCTGAGAAGGAGGAGCTGAAGGAGCTGCCCCCTGTGACATCTGAGCAGT
AAGACCCAGCTTTCTTGTACAAAGTTGGCATTATAAGAAAGCATTGCTTATCAATTTGTTGCAACGAACA
GGTCACTATCAGTCAAAATAAAATCATTATTTGCCATCCAGCTGATATCCCCTATAGTGAGTCGTATTAC
ATGGTCATAGCTGTTTCCTGGCAGCTCTGGCCCGTGTCTCAAAATCTCTGATGTTACATTGCACAAGATA
AAAATATATCATCATGAACAATAAAACTGTCTGCTTACATAAACAGTAATACAAGGGGTGTTATGAGCCA
TATTCAACGGGAAACGTCGAGGCCGCGATTAAATTCCAACATGGATGCTGATTTATATGGGTATAAATGG
GCTCGCGATAATGTCGGGCAATCAGGTGCGACAATCTATCGCTTGTATGGGAAGCCCGATGCGCCAGAGT
TGTTTCTGAAACATGGCAAAGGTAGCGTTGCCAATGATGTTACAGATGAGATGGTCAGACTAAACTGGCT
GACGGAATTTATGCCTCTTCCGACCATCAAGCATTTTATCCGTACTCCTGATGATGCATGGTTACTCACC
ACTGCGATCCCCGGAAAAACAGCATTCCAGGTATTAGAAGAATATCCTGATTCAGGTGAAAATATTGTTG
ATGCGCTGGCAGTGTTCCTGCGCCGGTTGCATTCGATTCCTGTTTGTAATTGTCCTTTTAACAGCGATCG
CGTATTTCGTCTCGCTCAGGCGCAATCACGAATGAATAACGGTTTGGTTGATGCGAGTGATTTTGATGAC
GAGCGTAATGGCTGGCCTGTTGAACAAGTCTGGAAAGAAATGCATAAACTTTTGCCATTCTCACCGGATT
CAGTCGTCACTCATGGTGATTTCTCACTTGATAACCTTATTTTTGACGAGGGGAAATTAATAGGTTGTAT
TGATGTTGGACGAGTCGGAATCGCAGACCGATACCAGGATCTTGCCATCCTATGGAACTGCCTCGGTGAG
TTTTCTCCTTCATTACAGAAACGGCTTTTTCAAAAATATGGTATTGATAATCCTGATATGAATAAATTGC
AGTTTCATTTGATGCTCGATGAGTTTTTCTAATCAGAATTGGTTAATTGGTTGTAACACTGGCAGAGCAT
TACGCTGACTTGACGGGACGGCGCAAGCTCATGACCAAAATCCCTTAACGTGAGTTACGCGTCGTTCCAC
TGAGCGTCAGACCCCGTAGAAAAGATCAAAGGATCTTCTTGAGATCCTTTTTTTCTGCGCGTAATCTGCT
GCTTGCAAACAAAAAAACCACCGCTACCAGCGGTGGTTTGTTTGCCGGATCAAGAGCTACCAACTCTTTT
TCCGAAGGTAACTGGCTTCAGCAGAGCGCAGATACCAAATACTGTTCTTCTAGTGTAGCCGTAGTTAGGC
CACCACTTCAAGAACTCTGTAGCACCGCCTACATACCTCGCTCTGCTAATCCTGTTACCAGTGGCTGCTG
CCAGTGGCGATAAGTCGTGTCTTACCGGGTTGGACTCAAGACGATAGTTACCGGATAAGGCGCAGCGGTC
GGGCTGAACGGGGGGTTCGTGCACACAGCCCAGCTTGGAGCGAACGACCTACACCGAACTGAGATA
Features (pLannotate 1.2.2; 10 found; start..end, strand, type, name):
    394..486     +  CDS            lacI (fragment): lac repressor; lacI; The lac repressor binds to the lac operator to inhibit transcription in E. coli. This inhibition can be relieved by adding lactose or isopropyl-β-D-thiogalactopyranoside (IPTG).
    541..568     -  terminator     rrnB T2 terminator: transcription terminator T2 from the E. coli rrnB gene
    700..743     +  terminator     rrnB T1 terminator: Escherichia coli rrnB; transcription terminator T1 from the E. coli rrnB gene
    790..826     -  CDS            lacZα (fragment): LacZα fragment of β-galactosidase; lacZ fragment
    842..941     +  protein_bind   attL1: mutant version of attL; recombination site for the Gateway® LR reaction LR Clonase™
    947..2449    +  CDS            SLC2A5: GTR5_HUMAN - Also known as GLUT5 From Homo sapiens (Human).
   2454..2553    -  protein_bind   attL2: mutant version of attL; recombination site for the Gateway® LR reaction LR Clonase™
   2571..2589    -  promoter       T7 promoter: promoter for bacteriophage T7 RNA polymerase
   2723..3532    +  CDS            KanR: aminoglycoside phosphotransferase; aph(3')-Ia; confers resistance to kanamycin in bacteria or G418 (Geneticin®) in eukaryotes
   3679..211     +  rep_origin     ori (across the origin): high-copy-number ColE1/pMB1/pBR322/pUC origin of replication
