[The description below was written by a language model from this plasmid's Addgene catalogue record and pLannotate feature annotations shown in this document.]
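Description:
pDONR221-SLC2A5_STOP is a Gateway entry clone built in the pDONR221 backbone and carrying a codon-optimized open reading frame for human SLC2A5, also known as GLUT5, a member of the solute carrier family of membrane transporters. The sequenced plasmid is about 4.1 kb. It is maintained in E. coli at high copy number through a ColE1/pUC-type origin of replication and is selected with kanamycin via an aminoglycoside phosphotransferase (KanR) gene. Although the catalogue lists the vector type as mammalian expression, the feature table shows no eukaryotic promoter or polyadenylation signal. The plasmid itself is therefore a shuttle for the ORF rather than an expression construct.

The roughly 1.5 kb SLC2A5 coding sequence sits between attL1 and attL2 sites, the recombination sites recognised in the Gateway LR reaction. This allows directional transfer of the ORF into any attR-containing destination vector, which then supplies the promoter, tags and selection appropriate to the chosen host. Upstream of attL1 lie the rrnB T1 and T2 transcription terminators, which shield the insert from read-through transcription in bacteria. A T7 promoter lies just beyond attL2 on the reverse strand, and the short lacI and lacZα fragments annotated nearby are backbone remnants. M13 forward and reverse primer sites flank the cassette for sequence verification.

This version retains a stop codon at the end of the ORF, so it suits expression of the native, untagged protein or N-terminal fusions but not C-terminal fusions. A companion clone without the stop codon exists for that purpose. The plasmid belongs to a consortium collection of SLC transporter clones made for transporter research and drug discovery.
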