Addgene plasmid #161256: pDONR221-SLC2A5_STOP
Purpose: Gateway entry clone with codon-optimized ORF sequence for subcloning into custom expression vectors. Contains a STOP codon at the end of the codon-optimized ORF sequence.
Depositing lab: RESOLUTE Consortium & Giulio Superti-Furga. Depositing organization: CeMM Research Center for Molecular Medicine. Publication: The RESOLUTE consortium: unlocking SLC transporters for drug discovery. Superti-Furga G, Lackner D, Wiedmer T, Ingles-Prieto A, Barbosa B, Girardi E, Goldmann U, Gurtl B, Klavins K, Klimek C, Lindinger S, Lineiro-Retes E, Muller AC, Onstein S, Redinger G, Reil D, Sedlyarov V, Wolf G, Crawford M, Everley R, ... Steppan CM. Nat Rev Drug Discov. 2020 Jul;19(7):429-430. doi: 10.1038/d41573-020-00056-6. PubMed 32265506.
Backbone
  Vector backbone: pDONR221
  Backbone manufacturer: ThermoFisher Scientific
  Backbone size w/o insert (bp): 2550
  Vector type: Mammalian Expression
Growth in bacteria
  Bacterial resistance: Kanamycin, 50 μg/mL
  Growth temperature: 37°C
  Growth strain: NEB Stable
  Copy number: High Copy
Gene/Insert
  Gene/Insert name: SLC2A5 (alt name: GLUT5)
  Species: H. sapiens (human)
  Insert size (bp): 1506
  Entrez Gene: SLC2A5 (a.k.a. GLUT-5, GLUT5)
  Cloning method: Gateway Cloning
  Sequencing primers: 5′ M13-fwd; 3′ M13-rev
Terms and licenses: Academic/Nonprofit Terms; Industry Terms
Depositor comments: This plasmid contains a STOP codon at the end of the codon-optimized ORF. For the version of this plasmid that does not contain a STOP codon, please see Addgene plasmid 132090 For more information on the full Resolute plasmid collection, please see www.addgene.org/depositor-collections/re-solute/. Please provide your feedback on this plasmid to the RESOLUTE consortium by filling out their RESOLUTE repository feedback form: https://forms.office.com/Pages/ResponsePage.aspx?id=0e05yklzmkS7rjFGQL4N7z4feCLQvEJAmVcOCM_u885UN1JJRko0Ukg4TVQwNTZLOUxPQVJWT1NHUCQlQCN0PWcu
How to cite: pDONR221-SLC2A5_STOP was a gift from RESOLUTE Consortium & Giulio Superti-Furga (Addgene plasmid # 161256 ; http://n2t.net/addgene:161256 ; RRID:Addgene_161256)
