>Addgene plasmid #161256 | pDONR221-SLC2A5_STOP | depositor partial sequence | sequence record 312447 | Codon-optimized ORF of SLC2A5
ATGGAGCAGCAGGACCAGAGCATGAAGGAGGGCCGGCTGACCCTGGTGCTGGCCCTGGCCACACTGATCG
CAGCCTTCGGCAGCTCATTTCAATACGGGTACAATGTCGCGGCCGTGAATTCCCCTGCCCTGCTGATGCA
GCAGTTCTATAACGAGACCTACTATGGCCGGACAGGCGAGTTCATGGAGGATTTTCCACTGACCCTGCTG
TGGAGCGTGACAGTGTCCATGTTCCCATTTGGCGGCTTCATCGGATCCCTGCTGGTGGGACCACTGGTGA
ATAAGTTTGGCAGAAAGGGCGCCCTGCTGTTCAACAATATCTTTTCTATCGTGCCTGCCATCCTGATGGG
CTGCTCTAGGGTGGCCACCAGCTTTGAGCTGATCATCATCAGCAGGCTGCTGGTGGGAATCTGTGCAGGC
GTGTCTAGCAACGTGGTGCCAATGTATCTGGGCGAGCTGGCACCAAAGAATCTGAGGGGCGCCCTGGGAG
TGGTGCCACAGCTGTTCATCACCGTGGGCATCCTGGTGGCCCAGATCTTTGGCCTGCGCAACCTGCTGGC
CAATGTGGACGGATGGCCAATCCTGCTGGGACTGACAGGAGTGCCTGCCGCCCTGCAGCTGCTGCTGCTG
CCATTCTTTCCCGAGAGCCCTCGGTACCTGCTGATCCAGAAGAAGGACGAGGCAGCAGCCAAGAAGGCCC
TGCAGACCCTGAGAGGATGGGACTCCGTGGATAGGGAGGTGGCAGAGATCAGACAGGAGGATGAGGCAGA
GAAGGCAGCAGGCTTCATCTCTGTGCTGAAGCTGTTTAGGATGCGCAGCCTGAGGTGGCAGCTGCTGTCC
ATCATCGTGCTGATGGGAGGACAGCAGCTGTCTGGAGTGAACGCCATCTACTATTACGCCGACCAGATCT
ATCTGAGCGCCGGAGTGCCAGAGGAGCACGTGCAGTACGTGACCGCAGGAACAGGAGCAGTGAACGTGGT
CATGACCTTCTGCGCCGTGTTTGTGGTGGAGCTGCTGGGCCGGAGACTGCTGCTGCTGCTGGGCTTCTCT
ATCTGTCTGATCGCATGCTGCGTGCTGACCGCCGCCCTGGCCCTGCAGGATACAGTGAGCTGGATGCCAT
ATATCTCCATCGTGTGCGTGATCTCTTACGTGATCGGACACGCACTGGGACCAAGCCCAATCCCTGCCCT
GCTGATCACCGAGATCTTCCTGCAGTCCTCTAGGCCATCCGCCTTTATGGTGGGAGGATCCGTGCACTGG
CTGTCTAACTTCACAGTGGGCCTGATCTTCCCTTTTATCCAGGAGGGCCTGGGCCCATATAGCTTCATCG
TGTTTGCCGTGATCTGTCTGCTGACCACAATCTACATCTTTCTGATCGTGCCCGAGACCAAGGCCAAGAC
ATTCATCGAGATCAACCAGATCTTTACCAAGATGAATAAGGTGTCCGAGGTGTACCCTGAGAAGGAGGAG
CTGAAGGAGCTGCCCCCTGTGACATCTGAGCAGTAA
